Addgene plasmid #70411: R777-E127 Hs.MAPK3
Purpose: Gateway ORF clone of human MAPK3 [NM_002746.2] with stop codon (for native or N-terminal fusions)
Depositing lab: Dominic Esposito. Depositing organization: National Cancer Institute (NCI).
Backbone
  Vector backbone: pDonor-255
  Backbone size w/o insert (bp): 2693
  Vector type: Gateway Entry Clone
Growth in bacteria
  Bacterial resistance: Spectinomycin, 50 μg/mL
  Growth temperature: 37°C
  Growth strain: DH10B
  Copy number: High Copy
Gene/Insert
  Gene/Insert name: MAPK3 (alt name: NM_002746.2)
  Species: H. sapiens (human)
  Insert size (bp): 1140
  Entrez Gene: MAPK3 (a.k.a. ERK-1, ERK1, ERT2, HS44KDAP, HUMKER1A, P44ERK1, P44MAPK, PRKM3, p44-ERK1, p44-MAPK)
  Cloning method: Gateway Cloning
  Sequencing primers: 5′ M13F 23-mer (5'-CCCAGTCACGACGTTGTAAAACG); 3′ attLR 23-mer (5'-TAACATCAGAGATTTTGAGACAC)
Terms and licenses: Academic/Nonprofit Terms; Industry Terms: Not Available to Industry
How to cite: R777-E127 Hs.MAPK3 was a gift from Dominic Esposito (Addgene plasmid # 70411 ; http://n2t.net/addgene:70411 ; RRID:Addgene_70411)
