[The description below was written by a language model from this plasmid's Addgene catalogue record and pLannotate feature annotations shown in this document.]
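Description:
R777-E127 Hs.MAPK3 is a Gateway entry clone that carries the human MAPK3 open reading frame (reference transcript NM_002746.2) in the pDonor-255 backbone. The full plasmid is 3,833 nt. It is maintained in E. coli as a high-copy plasmid through a ColE1/pUC-type origin and selected with spectinomycin. Resistance comes from an aadA aminoglycoside adenylyltransferase gene (SmR), which lies downstream of a fragment of a class 1 integron Pc promoter and a short gentamicin acetyltransferase remnant. The rrnB T1 and T2 terminators are also annotated, and elements of this kind typically insulate a cloning region from read-through transcription. Short lacZα and lacI fragments appear to be non-functional backbone remnants.

The payload is the roughly 1.14 kb MAPK3 coding sequence, which encodes ERK1 (p44 MAPK), a serine/threonine kinase of the MAPK/ERK signalling cascade involved in growth, adhesion, survival and differentiation. The ORF is flanked by two attL recombination sites. The automated annotation labels the upstream site attL3 and the downstream one an attL2 fragment, and the catalogue entry does not say which att variants the backbone uses. No promoter able to drive expression of the insert is annotated, which fits its role as a promoterless shuttle clone. An LR Clonase reaction moves the ORF into a destination vector, and that vector supplies the promoter, tags and host-specific elements. Because the ORF keeps its native stop codon, the clone suits expression of the untagged native protein or N-terminal fusions, but not C-terminal tagging.
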