Features (pLannotate 1.2.2; 11 found; start..end, strand, type, name):
     18..54      -  CDS            lacZα (fragment): LacZα fragment of β-galactosidase; lacZ fragment
     85..180     +  protein_bind   attL3: mutant version of attL; recombination site for the Gateway® LR reaction LR Clonase™
    186..1322    +  CDS            MAPK3: MK03_HUMAN - Also known as ERK1, PRKM3. Experimental evidence at protein level: Swiss-Prot protein existence level 1. Serine/threonine kinase which acts as an essential component of the MAP kinase signal transduction pathway. MAPK1/ERK2 and MAPK3/ERK1 are the 2 MAPKs which play an important role in the MAPK/ERK cascade. They participate also in a signaling cascade initiated by activated KIT and KITLG/SCF. Depending on the cellular context, the MAPK/ERK cascade mediates diverse biological functions such as cell growth, adhesion, survival and differentiation through the regulation of transcripti
   1330..1423    -  protein_bind   attL2 (fragment): mutant version of attL; recombination site for the Gateway® LR reaction LR Clonase™
   1538..1561    +  promoter       Pc promoter (fragment): intI1 (promoter lies within the coding sequence); class 1 integron promoter
   1737..1793    +  CDS            GmR (fragment): gentamycin acetyltransferase; aacC1; confers resistance to gentamycin
   1800..2591    +  CDS            SmR: aminoglycoside adenylyltransferase (Murphy, 1985); aadA; confers resistance to spectinomycin and streptomycin
   2684..3272    +  rep_origin     ori: high-copy-number ColE1/pMB1/pBR322/pUC origin of replication
   3455..3547    +  CDS            lacI (fragment): lac repressor; lacI; The lac repressor binds to the lac operator to inhibit transcription in E. coli. This inhibition can be relieved by adding lactose or isopropyl-β-D-thiogalactopyranoside (IPTG).
   3602..3629    -  terminator     rrnB T2 terminator: transcription terminator T2 from the E. coli rrnB gene
   3761..3804    +  terminator     rrnB T1 terminator: Escherichia coli rrnB; transcription terminator T1 from the E. coli rrnB gene
>Addgene plasmid #70411 | R777-E127 Hs.MAPK3 | depositor full sequence | sequence record 125860 | Full Sequence
TTAACGCTAGCATGGATGTTTTCCCAGTCACGACGTTGTAAAACGACGGCCAGTCTTAAAATTCGAGCTC
GGTCCGAGGATCCGAAATAATGATTTTATTTTGACTGATAGTGACCTGTTCGTTGCAACAAATTGATAAG
CAATGCTTTTTTATAATGCCAACTTTGTACAAAAAAGTTGGCACCATGGCGGCGGCGGCGGCTCAGGGGG
GCGGGGGCGGGGAGCCCCGTAGAACCGAGGGGGTCGGCCCGGGGGTCCCGGGGGAGGTGGAGATGGTGAA
GGGGCAGCCGTTCGACGTGGGCCCGCGCTACACGCAGTTGCAGTACATCGGCGAGGGCGCGTACGGCATG
GTCAGCTCGGCCTATGACCACGTGCGCAAGACTCGCGTGGCCATCAAGAAGATCAGCCCCTTCGAACATC
AGACCTACTGCCAGCGCACGCTCCGGGAGATCCAGATCCTGCTGCGCTTCCGCCATGAGAATGTCATCGG
CATCCGAGACATTCTGCGGGCGTCCACCCTGGAAGCCATGAGAGATGTCTACATTGTGCAGGACCTGATG
GAGACTGACCTGTACAAGTTGCTGAAAAGCCAGCAGCTGAGCAATGACCATATCTGCTACTTCCTCTACC
AGATCCTGCGGGGCCTCAAGTACATCCACTCCGCCAACGTGCTCCACCGAGATCTAAAGCCCTCCAACCT
GCTCATCAACACCACCTGCGACCTTAAGATTTGTGATTTCGGCCTGGCCCGGATTGCCGATCCTGAGCAT
GACCACACCGGCTTCCTGACGGAGTATGTGGCTACGCGCTGGTACCGGGCCCCAGAGATCATGCTGAACT
CCAAGGGCTATACCAAGTCCATCGACATCTGGTCTGTGGGCTGCATTCTGGCTGAGATGCTCTCTAACCG
GCCCATCTTCCCTGGCAAGCACTACCTGGATCAGCTCAACCACATTCTGGGCATCCTGGGCTCCCCATCC
CAGGAGGACCTGAATTGTATCATCAACATGAAGGCCCGAAACTACCTACAGTCTCTGCCCTCCAAGACCA
AGGTGGCTTGGGCCAAGCTTTTCCCCAAGTCAGACTCCAAAGCCCTTGACCTGCTGGACCGGATGTTAAC
CTTTAACCCCAATAAACGGATCACAGTGGAGGAAGCGCTGGCTCACCCCTACCTGGAGCAGTACTATGAC
CCGACGGATGAGCCAGTGGCCGAGGAGCCCTTCACCTTCGCCATGGAGCTGGATGACCTACCTAAGGAGC
GGCTGAAGGAGCTCATCTTCCAGGAGACAGCACGCTTCCAGCCCGGAGTGCTGGAGGCCCCCTAATCAAC
TTTCTTGTACAAAGTTGGCATTATAGGAAAGCATTGCTTATCAATTTGTTGCAACGAACAGGTCACTATC
AGTCAAAATAAAATCATTATTTGCATGCAAGCTTAGATCCTCTAGACCAGCCAGGACAGAAATGCCTCGA
CTTCGCTGCTACCCAAGGTTGCCGGGTGACGCACACCGTGGAAACGGATGAAGGCACGAACCCAGTGGAC
ATAAGCCTGTTCGGTTCGTAAGCTGTAATGCAAGTAGCGTATGCGCTCACGCAACTGGTCCAGAACCTTG
ACCGAACGCAGCGGTGGTAACGGCGCAGTGGCGGTTTTCATGGCTTGTTATGACTGTTTTTTTGGGGTAC
AGTCTATGCCTCGGGCATCCAAGCAGCAAGCGCGTTACGCCGTGGGTCGATGTTTGATGTTATGGAGCAG
CAACGATGTTACGCAGCAGGGCAGTCGCCCTAAAACAAAGTTAAACATTATGAGGGAAGCGGTGATCGCC
GAAGTATCGACTCAACTATCAGAGGTAGTTGGCGTCATCGAGCGCCATCTCGAACCGACGTTGCTGGCCG
TACATTTGTACGGCTCCGCAGTGGATGGCGGCCTGAAGCCACACAGTGATATTGATTTGCTGGTTACGGT
GACCGTAAGGCTTGATGAAACAACGCGGCGAGCTTTGATCAACGACCTTTTGGAAACTTCGGCTTCCCCT
GGAGAGAGCGAGATTCTCCGCGCTGTAGAAGTCACCATTGTTGTGCACGACGACATCATTCCGTGGCGTT
ATCCAGCTAAGCGCGAACTGCAATTTGGAGAATGGCAGCGCAATGACATTCTTGCAGGTATCTTCGAGCC
AGCCACGATCGACATTGATCTGGCTATCTTGCTGACAAAAGCAAGAGAACATAGCGTTGCCTTGGTAGGT
CCAGCGGCGGAGGAACTCTTTGATCCGGTTCCTGAACAGGATCTATTTGAGGCGCTAAATGAAACCTTAA
CGCTATGGAACTCGCCGCCCGACTGGGCTGGCGATGAGCGAAATGTAGTGCTTACGTTGTCCCGCATTTG
GTACAGCGCAGTAACCGGCAAAATCGCGCCGAAGGATGTCGCTGCCGACTGGGCAATGGAGCGCCTGCCG
GCCCAGTATCAGCCCGTCATACTTGAAGCTAGACAGGCTTATCTTGGACAAGAAGAAGATCGCTTGGCCT
CGCGCGCAGATCAGTTGGAAGAATTTGTCCACTACGTGAAAGGCGAGATCACCAAGGTAGTCGGCAAATA
ACCCTCGAGCCACCCATGACCAAAATCCCTTAACGTGAGTTACGCGTCGTTCCACTGAGCGTCAGACCCC
GTAGAAAAGATCAAAGGATCTTCTTGAGATCCTTTTTTTCTGCGCGTAATCTGCTGCTTGCAAACAAAAA
AACCACCGCTACCAGCGGTGGTTTGTTTGCCGGATCAAGAGCTACCAACTCTTTTTCCGAAGGTAACTGG
CTTCAGCAGAGCGCAGATACCAAATACTGTCCTTCTAGTGTAGCCGTAGTTAGGCCACCACTTCAAGAAC
TCTGTAGCACCGCCTACATACCTCGCTCTGCTAATCCTGTTACCAGTGGCTGCTGCCAGTGGCGATAAGT
CGTGTCTTACCGGGTTGGACTCAAGACGATAGTTACCGGATAAGGCGCAGCGGTCGGGCTGAACGGGGGG
TTCGTGCACACAGCCCAGCTTGGAGCGAACGACCTACACCGAACTGAGATACCTACAGCGTGAGCATTGA
GAAAGCGCCACGCTTCCCGAAGGGAGAAAGGCGGACAGGTATCCGGTAAGCGGCAGGGTCGGAACAGGAG
AGCGCACGAGGGAGCTTCCAGGGGGAAACGCCTGGTATCTTTATAGTCCTGTCGGGTTTCGCCACCTCTG
ACTTGAGCGTCGATTTTTGTGATGCTCGTCAGGGGGGCGGAGCCTATGGAAAAACGCCAGCAACGCGGCC
TTTTTACGGTTCCTGGCCTTTTGCTGGCCTTTTGCTCACATGTTCTTTCCTGCGTTATCCCCTGATTCTG
TGGATAACCGTATTACCGCCTTTGAGTGAGCTGATACCGCTCGCCGCAGCCGAACGACCGAGCGCAGCGA
GTCAGTGAGCGAGGAAGCGGAAGAGCGCCCAATACGCAAACCGCCTCTCCCCGCGCGTTGGCCGATTCAT
TAATGCAGCTGGCACGACAGGTTTCCCGACTGGAAAGCGGGCAGTGAGCGCAACGCAATTAATACGCGTA
CCGCTAGCCAGGAAGAGTTTGTAGAAACGCAAAAAGGCCATCCGTCAGGATGGCCTTCTGCTTAGTTTGA
TGCCTGGCAGTTTATGGCGGGCGTCCTGCCCGCCACCCTCCGGGCCGTTGCTTCACAACGTTCAAATCCG
CTCCCGGCGGATTTGTCCTACTCAGGAGAGCGTTCACCGACAAACAACAGATAAAACGAAAGGCCCAGTC
TTCCGACTGAGCCTTTCGTTTTATTTGATGCCTGGCAGTTCCCTACTCTCGCG
