>Addgene plasmid #70411 | R777-E127 Hs.MAPK3 | addgene partial sequence | sequence record 132399 | pCR8_R1 5'-cgaaccgaacaggcttatgt-3'
GGTGTGCGTCACCCGGCAACCTTGGGTAGCAGCGAAGTCGAGGCATTTCTGTCCTGGCTGGTCTAGAGGA
TCTAAGCTTGCATGCAAATAATGATTTTATTTTGACTGATAGTGACCTGTTCGTTGCAACAAATTGATAA
GCAATGCTTTCCTATAATGCCAACTTTGTACAAGAAAGTTGATTAGGGGGCCTCCAGCACTCCGGGCTGG
AAGCGTGCTGTCTCCTGGAAGATGAGCTCCTTCAGCCGCTCCTTAGGTAGGTCATCCAGCTCCATGGCGA
AGGTGAAGGGCTCCTCGGCCACTGGCTCATCCGTCGGGTCATAGTACTGCTCCAGGTAGGGGTGAGCCAG
CGCTTCCTCCACTGTGATCCGTTTATTGGGGTTAAAGGTTAACATCCGGTCCAGCAGGTCAAGGGCTTTG
GAGTCTGACTTGGGGAAAAGCTTGGCCCAAGCCACCTTGGTCTTGGAGGGCAGAGACTGTAGGTAGTTTC
GGGCCTTCATGTTGATGATACAATTCAGGTCCTCCTGGGATGGGGAGCCCAGGATGCCCAGAATGTGGTT
GAGCTGATCCAGGTAGTGCTTGCCAGGGAAGATGGGCCGGTTAGAGAGCATCTCAGCCAGAATGCAGCCC
ACAGACCAGATGTCGATGGACTTGGTATAGCCCTTGGAGTTCAGCATGATCTCTGGGGCCCGGTACCAGC
GCGTAGCCACATACTCCGTCAGGAAGCCGGTGTGGTCATGCTCAGGATCGGCAATCCGGGCCAGGCCGAA
ATCACAAATCTTAAGGTCGCAGGTGGTGTTGATGAGCAGGTTGGAGGGCTTTAGATCTCGGTGGAGCACG
TTGGCGGAGTGGATGTACTTGAGGCCCCGCAGGATCTGGTAGAGGAAGTAGCAGATATGGTCATTGCTCA
GCTGCTGGCTTTTCAGCAACTTGTACAGGTCAGTCTCCATCAGGTCCTGCACAATGTA
